Addgene plasmid #12079: pIS0 - HOXA7 3'UTR
Depositing lab: David Bartel. Publication: MicroRNA-directed cleavage of HOXB8 mRNA. Yekta S, Shih IH, Bartel DP. Science. 2004 Apr 23. 304(5670):594-6. 10.1126/science.1097434 PubMed 15105502.
Backbone
  Vector backbone: pIS0
  Backbone manufacturer: Bartel Lab
  Backbone size w/o insert (bp): 5260
  Vector type: Mammalian Expression, Luciferase
Growth in bacteria
  Bacterial resistance: Ampicillin, 100 μg/mL
  Growth temperature: 37°C
  Growth strain: DH5alpha
  Copy number: High Copy
Gene/Insert
  Gene/Insert name: HOXA7 3'UTR (alt name: HOXA7)
  Species: H. sapiens (human)
  Insert size (bp): 230
  GenBank ID: NM_006896
  Entrez Gene: HOXA7 (a.k.a. ANTP, HOX1, HOX1A, HOX1.1)
  Tag / fusion protein: luciferase (N terminal on backbone)
  Cloning method: Restriction Enzyme; 5′ cloning site SacI (not destroyed); 3′ cloning site XbaI (not destroyed)
  Sequencing primers: 5′ n/a; 3′ EBV rev primer
Terms and licenses: Academic/Nonprofit Terms; Industry Terms: Not Available to Industry
Depositor comments: HOXA7 3'UTR cloned downstream of the firefly luciferase open reading frame. In the author's map, seed matches are shown in blue.
How to cite: pIS0 - HOXA7 3'UTR was a gift from David Bartel (Addgene plasmid # 12079 ; http://n2t.net/addgene:12079 ; RRID:Addgene_12079)
