[The description below was written by a language model from this plasmid's Addgene catalogue record.]
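Description:
pIS0 - HOXA7 3'UTR is a mammalian expression luciferase reporter plasmid built on the pIS0 backbone (about 5.3 kb without insert). It is propagated in E. coli as a high-copy plasmid under ampicillin selection. The record includes no feature table and does not name the origin of replication, the promoter driving the reporter in mammalian cells, or the polyadenylation signal.

The payload is a roughly 230 bp fragment of the human HOXA7 3' untranslated region, inserted between SacI and XbaI sites, both of which are retained. According to the depositor, the fragment lies immediately downstream of the firefly luciferase open reading frame. The catalogue lists luciferase as an N-terminal "tag", but the arrangement is really a transcriptional fusion: the luciferase coding sequence is translated normally, while the HOXA7 sequence serves as the 3'UTR of the reporter mRNA. Regulatory elements within that UTR therefore influence the stability or translation of the luciferase message, and their effect can be read out as a change in luminescence.

The depositor notes that microRNA seed matches are marked on the author's map, and the associated publication concerns microRNA-directed regulation of HOX transcripts. This points to use as a microRNA target reporter, in which the plasmid is transfected into cultured mammalian cells to test whether a microRNA represses expression through sites in the HOXA7 3'UTR. Such assays usually compare the construct against control or mutated UTR reporters and normalise to a co-transfected second reporter. The record does not specify which microRNA was tested or which controls were used.
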