>Addgene plasmid #12079 | pIS0 - HOXA7 3'UTR | depositor partial sequence | sequence record 7222 | Author sequence
GAGCTCCCAGGCCAGCCGGCCCTGCTCTGGCGCGTCCAAAATACTACCTAGCACAGGCCTCTGCTCGAGG
CACCCCCAAACTACCTATGTATCCAGCCCCAGAGGGCCTCCATTCCCAGGAAGTCCCTATGTATCCCAAC
ACTGGCAGACACCCAGCACCACCCTCCCAGACCCGCAAGAAAGTGAATCTCACTACTACCTACTCCCCTA
AAACTACCTATTTTGTGCTGGCTCTAGA
