>Addgene plasmid #12079 | pIS0 - HOXA7 3'UTR | addgene partial sequence | sequence record 18658 | 12079 with EBV reverse
GCCCCGACTCTAGAACGCTAGAGCCAGCACAAAATAGGTAGTTTTAGGGGAGTAGGTAGTAGTGAGATTC
ACTTTCTTGCGGGTCTGGGAGGGTGGTGCTGGGTGTCTGCCAGTGTTGGGATACATAGGGACTTCCTGGG
AATGGAGGCCCTCTGGGGCTGGATACATAGGTAGTTTGGGGGTGCCTCGAGCAGAGGCCTGTGCTAGGTA
GTATTTTGGACGCGCCAGAGCAGGGCCGGCTGGCCTGGGAGCTCCTAGAATTACACGGCGATCTTTCCGC
CCTTCTTGGCCTTTATGAGGATCTCTCTGATTTTTCTTGCGTCGAGTTTTCCGGTAAGACCTTTCGGTAC
TTCGTCCACAAACACAACTCCTCCGCGCAACTTTTTCGCGGTTGTTACTTGACTGGCGACGTAATCCACG
ATCTCTTTTTCCGTCATCGTCTTTCCGTGCTCCAAAACAACAACGGCGGCGGGAAGTTCACCGGCGTCAT
CGTCGGGAAGACCTGCGACACCTGCGTCGAAGATGTTGGGGTGTTGGAGCAAGATGGATTCCAATTCAGC
GGGAGCCACCTGATAGCCTTTGTACTTAATC
